Addgene plasmid #162587: pFastBac1_GI.1_N167C-L169C
Purpose: Expresses norovirus GI.1 VP1 protein with mutations N167C-L169C in Sf9 insect cells
Depositing lab: Peter Kwong. Depositing organization: National Institute of Allergy and Infectious Diseases (NIAID). Publication: Disulfide stabilization of human norovirus GI.1 virus-like particles focuses immune response toward blockade epitopes. Verardi R, Lindesmith LC, Tsybovsky Y, Gorman J, Chuang GY, Edwards CE, Brewer-Jensen PD, Mallory ML, Ou L, Schon A, Shi W, Tully ES, Georgiou G, Baric RS, Kwong PD. NPJ Vaccines. 2020 Dec 14;5(1):110. doi: 10.1038/s41541-020-00260-w. PubMed 33318483.
Backbone
  Vector backbone: pFastBac1
  Backbone manufacturer: ThermoFisher
  Backbone size w/o insert (bp): 4776
  Total vector size (bp): 6379
  Vector type: Insect Expression
  Selectable markers: Gentamicin
Growth in bacteria
  Bacterial resistance: Ampicillin, 100 μg/mL
  Growth temperature: 37°C
  Growth strain: DH5alpha
  Copy number: Unknown
Gene/Insert
  Gene/Insert name: VP1 protein from human norovirus GI.1 (alt name: 58 kd capsid protein [Norwalk virus])
  Species: Norovirus
  Insert size (bp): 1590
  Mutation: Asparagine 167 changed to Cysteine and Leucine 169 changed to Cysteine
  Promoter: polyhedrin
  Cloning method: Unknown
  Sequencing primers: 5′ GGATTATTCATACCGTCCCA
Terms and licenses: Academic/Nonprofit Terms; Industry Terms: Not Available to Industry
How to cite: pFastBac1_GI.1_N167C-L169C was a gift from Peter Kwong (Addgene plasmid # 162587 ; http://n2t.net/addgene:162587 ; RRID:Addgene_162587)
