[The description below was written by a language model from this plasmid's Addgene catalogue record and pLannotate feature annotations shown in this document.]
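Description:
pFastBac1_GI.1_N167C-L169C is a baculovirus donor (transfer) plasmid built on the commercial pFastBac1 backbone for producing a modified norovirus capsid protein in Sf9 insect cells. In E. coli it is maintained through a high-copy ColE1/pUC-type origin and selected with ampicillin via the β-lactamase gene; an f1 origin is also present. The catalogue lists a total size of 6,379 bp, while the sequenced record underlying the feature table is 6,356 nt, a small discrepancy the record does not explain.

The payload is the 1,590 bp open reading frame for VP1, the major capsid protein of human norovirus GI.1 (Norwalk virus), carrying two substitutions, asparagine 167 to cysteine and leucine 169 to cysteine. It sits directly downstream of the Autographa californica polyhedrin promoter, a very strong late baculoviral promoter, and is followed by an SV40 polyadenylation signal. No epitope or purification tags are annotated. This expression cassette, together with a gentamicin acetyltransferase gene driven by the Pc integron promoter, is flanked by the Tn7L and Tn7R ends of a mini-Tn7 element. That arrangement allows site-specific transposition of the cassette into a baculovirus shuttle genome (bacmid) propagated in E. coli, with gentamicin resistance marking the transposed segment. The resulting recombinant bacmid is then used to generate baculovirus for infecting insect cells.

According to the associated publication title, the introduced cysteines belong to a disulfide-stabilization strategy for GI.1 virus-like particles, intended to focus the immune response on blockade epitopes. The plasmid is therefore suited to producing stabilized VP1 particles for vaccine-oriented structural and immunological studies.
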