Features (pLannotate 1.2.2; 15 found; start..end, strand, type, name):
      1..92      +  promoter       polyhedrin promoter: polh from Autographa californica; promoter for the baculovirus polyhedrin gene
    135..1724    +  CDS            CAPSD_NVN68: Experimental evidence at protein level: Swiss-Prot protein existence level 1. Soluble capsid protein may play a role in viral immunoevasion. From Norwalk virus (strain GI/Human/United States/Norwalk/1968) (Hu/NV/NV/1968/US).
   1837..1920    +  CDS            large T antigen (fragment): large T antigen from SV40 (simian virus 40)
   1943..2077    +  polyA_signal   SV40 poly(A) signal: SV40 polyadenylation signal
   2106..2271    -  mobile_element Tn7L: mini-Tn7 element (left end of the Tn7 transposon) Tn7
   2434..2450    +  CDS            lacZα (fragment): LacZα fragment of β-galactosidase; lacZ fragment
   2455..2909    +  rep_origin     f1 ori (sequence partly withheld): f1 bacteriophage origin of replication; arrow indicates direction of (+) strand synthesis
   2935..3039    +  promoter       AmpR promoter: bla
   3040..3900    +  CDS            AmpR: β-lactamase; bla; confers resistance to ampicillin, carbenicillin, and related antibiotics
   4071..4659    +  rep_origin     ori: high-copy-number ColE1/pMB1/pBR322/pUC origin of replication
   4845..4896    -  misc_feature   bom (fragment): basis of mobility region from pBR322
   4964..5188    -  mobile_element Tn7R: mini-Tn7 element (right end of the Tn7 transposon) Tn7
   5255..5788    -  CDS            GmR: gentamycin acetyltransferase; aacC1; confers resistance to gentamycin
   5977..6005    -  promoter       Pc promoter: intI1 (promoter lies within the coding sequence); class 1 integron promoter
   5983..6330    -  CDS            YPR2_ECOLX (fragment): Protein predicted: Swiss-Prot protein existence level 4. From Escherichia coli.
>Addgene plasmid #162587 | pFastBac1_GI.1_N167C-L169C | addgene full sequence | sequence record 321935 | Addgene NGS Result
ATCATGGAGATAATTAAAATGATAACCATCTCGCAAATAAATAAGTATTTTACTGTTTTCGTAACAGTTT
TGTAATAAAAAAACCTATAAATATTCCGGATTATTCATACCGTCCCACCATCGGGCGCGGATCCATGATG
ATGGCTTCAAAGGACGCTACTTCTTCTGTGGACGGTGCTTCTGGAGCTGGTCAGCTTGTCCCAGAGGTGA
ACGCTTCCGACCCACTGGCCATGGACCCTGTGGCTGGCTCTTCAACCGCTGTGGCCACTGCTGGACAGGT
CAACCCCATCGACCCATGGATCATCAACAACTTCGTGCAGGCCCCTCAGGGCGAGTTCACTATCTCACCC
AACAACACCCCAGGTGACGTCCTGTTCGACCTGTCCCTGGGCCCTCACCTGAACCCCTTCCTGCTGCACC
TGAGCCAGATGTACAACGGCTGGGTCGGAAACATGAGGGTGAGAATCATGCTGGCCGGTAACGCTTTCAC
CGCCGGCAAGATCATCGTCTCATGCATCCCTCCCGGCTTCGGTTCCCACAACCTGACTATCGCCCAGGCT
ACCCTGTTCCCACACGTCATCGCTGACGTGAGGACTCTGGACCCAATCGAGGTGCCTCTGGAAGACGTCA
GATGCGTGTGCTTCCACAACAACGACAGGAACCAGCAGACCATGAGACTGGTCTGCATGCTGTACACCCC
TCTGAGGACTGGTGGCGGAACTGGAGACAGCTTCGTGGTCGCCGGTCGTGTGATGACTTGCCCATCTCCT
GACTTCAACTTCCTGTTCCTGGTCCCACCTACCGTGGAGCAGAAGACTAGGCCATTCACCCTGCCTAACC
TGCCCCTGTCCAGCCTGTCCAACAGCAGAGCTCCCCTGCCAATCTCTTCAATGGGCATCAGCCCTGACAA
CGTCCAGTCTGTGCAGTTCCAGAACGGACGCTGCACTCTGGACGGACGTCTGGTCGGTACCACTCCCGTG
TCTCTGTCACACGTCGCCAAGATCAGGGGCACTTCCAACGGAACCGTGATCAACCTGACTGAGCTGGACG
GTACCCCATTCCACCCTTTCGAAGGCCCTGCTCCCATCGGATTCCCTGACCTGGGTGGCTGCGACTGGCA
CATCAACATGACTCAGTTCGGCCACTCCAGCCAGACCCAGTACGACGTGGACACCACTCCCGACACCTTC
GTCCCACACCTGGGTAGCATCCAGGCCAACGGTATCGGCTCTGGAAACTACGTGGGCGTCCTGTCTTGGA
TCTCACCCCCATCCCACCCATCCGGAAGCCAGGTGGACCTGTGGAAGATCCCTAACTACGGTTCTTCAAT
CACCGAGGCTACTCACCTGGCCCCCTCTGTCTACCCTCCCGGTTTCGGCGAAGTGCTGGTCTTCTTCATG
AGCAAGATGCCAGGACCTGGTGCTTACAACCTGCCCTGCCTGCTGCCACAGGAGTACATCTCACACCTCG
CTTCTGAGCAGGCTCCAACTGTGGGTGAAGCTGCCCTGCTGCACTACGTCGACCCAGACACCGGTCGCAA
CCTGGGCGAGTTCAAGGCCTACCCTGACGGATTCCTGACTTGCGTGCCCAACGGAGCTTCCAGCGGTCCT
CAGCAGCTGCCCATCAACGGAGTGTTCGTCTTCGTGAGCTGGGTGTCTCGTTTCTACCAGCTGAAGCCTG
TCGGTACTGCTTCTTCAGCTAGGGGTAGGCTGGGCCTGCGCCGTTGATGAGAATTCAAAGGCCTACGTCG
ACGAGCTCACTAGTCGCGGCCGCTTTCGAATCTAGAGCCTGCAGTCTCGAGGCATGCGGTACCAAGCTTG
TCGAGAAGTACTAGAGGATCATAATCAGCCATACCACATTTGTAGAGGTTTTACTTGCTTTAAAAAACCT
CCCACACCTCCCCCTGAACCTGAAACATAAAATGAATGCAATTGTTGTTGTTAACTTGTTTATTGCAGCT
TATAATGGTTACAAATAAAGCAATAGCATCACAAATTTCACAAATAAAGCATTTTTTTCACTGCATTCTA
GTTGTGGTTTGTCCAAACTCATCAATGTATCTTATCATGTCTGGATCTGATCACTGCTTGAGCCTAGGAG
ATCCGAACCAGATAAGTGAAATCTAGTTCCAAACTATTTTGTCATTTTTAATTTTCGTATTAGCTTACGA
CGCTACACCCAGTTCCCATCTATTTTGTCACTCTTCCCTAAATAATCCTTAAAAACTCCATTTCCACCCC
TCCCAGTTCCCAACTATTTTGTCCGCCCACAGCGGGGCATTTTTCTTCCTGTTATGTTTTTAATCAAACA
TCCTGCCAACTCCATGTGACAAACCGTCATCTTCGGCTACTTTTTCTCTGTCACAGAATGAAAATTTTTC
TGTCATCTCTTCGTTATTAATGTTTGTAATTGACTGAATATCAACGCTTATTTGCAGCCTGAATGGCGAA
TGGG
[124 nt withheld, positions 2455-2578]
C
[91 nt withheld, positions 2580-2670]
A
[49 nt withheld, positions 2672-2720]
CCTTTGACGTTGGAGTCCACGTTCTT
[37 nt withheld, positions 2747-2783]
ACCCTATCTCGGTCTATTCTTTTGATTTATAAGGGATTTTGCCGATTTCGGCCTATTGGTTAAAAAATGA
GCTGATTTAACAAAAATTTAACGCGAATTTTAACAAAATATTAACGCTTACAATTTAGGTGGCACTTTTC
GGGGAAATGTGCGCGGAACCCCTATTTGTTTATTTTTCTAAATACATTCAAATATGTATCCGCTCATGAG
ACAATAACCCTGATAAATGCTTCAATAATATTGAAAAAGGAAGAGTATGAGTATTCAACATTTCCGTGTC
GCCCTTATTCCCTTTTTTGCGGCATTTTGCCTTCCTGTTTTTGCTCACCCAGAAACGCTGGTGAAAGTAA
AAGATGCTGAAGATCAGTTGGGTGCACGAGTGGGTTACATCGAACTGGATCTCAACAGCGGTAAGATCCT
TGAGAGTTTTCGCCCCGAAGAACGTTTTCCAATGATGAGCACTTTTAAAGTTCTGCTATGTGGCGCGGTA
TTATCCCGTATTGACGCCGGGCAAGAGCAACTCGGTCGCCGCATACACTATTCTCAGAATGACTTGGTTG
AGTACTCACCAGTCACAGAAAAGCATCTTACGGATGGCATGACAGTAAGAGAATTATGCAGTGCTGCCAT
AACCATGAGTGATAACACTGCGGCCAACTTACTTCTGACAACGATCGGAGGACCGAAGGAGCTAACCGCT
TTTTTGCACAACATGGGGGATCATGTAACTCGCCTTGATCGTTGGGAACCGGAGCTGAATGAAGCCATAC
CAAACGACGAGCGTGACACCACGATGCCTGTAGCAATGGCAACAACGTTGCGCAAACTATTAACTGGCGA
ACTACTTACTCTAGCTTCCCGGCAACAATTAATAGACTGGATGGAGGCGGATAAAGTTGCAGGACCACTT
CTGCGCTCGGCCCTTCCGGCTGGCTGGTTTATTGCTGATAAATCTGGAGCCGGTGAGCGTGGGTCTCGCG
GTATCATTGCAGCACTGGGGCCAGATGGTAAGCCCTCCCGTATCGTAGTTATCTACACGACGGGGAGTCA
GGCAACTATGGATGAACGAAATAGACAGATCGCTGAGATAGGTGCCTCACTGATTAAGCATTGGTAACTG
TCAGACCAAGTTTACTCATATATACTTTAGATTGATTTAAAACTTCATTTTTAATTTAAAAGGATCTAGG
TGAAGATCCTTTTTGATAATCTCATGACCAAAATCCCTTAACGTGAGTTTTCGTTCCACTGAGCGTCAGA
CCCCGTAGAAAAGATCAAAGGATCTTCTTGAGATCCTTTTTTTCTGCGCGTAATCTGCTGCTTGCAAACA
AAAAAACCACCGCTACCAGCGGTGGTTTGTTTGCCGGATCAAGAGCTACCAACTCTTTTTCCGAAGGTAA
CTGGCTTCAGCAGAGCGCAGATACCAAATACTGTTCTTCTAGTGTAGCCGTAGTTAGGCCACCACTTCAA
GAACTCTGTAGCACCGCCTACATACCTCGCTCTGCTAATCCTGTTACCAGTGGCTGCTGCCAGTGGCGAT
AAGTCGTGTCTTACCGGGTTGGACTCAAGACGATAGTTACCGGATAAGGCGCAGCGGTCGGGCTGAACGG
GGGGTTCGTGCACACAGCCCAGCTTGGAGCGAACGACCTACACCGAACTGAGATACCTACAGCGTGAGCT
ATGAGAAAGCGCCACGCTTCCCGAAGGGAGAAAGGCGGACAGGTATCCGGTAAGCGGCAGGGTCGGAACA
GGAGAGCGCACGAGGGAGCTTCCAGGGGGAAACGCCTGGTATCTTTATAGTCCTGTCGGGTTTCGCCACC
TCTGACTTGAGCGTCGATTTTTGTGATGCTCGTCAGGGGGGCGGAGCCTATGGAAAAACGCCAGCAACGC
GGCCTTTTTACGGTTCCTGGCCTTTTGCTGGCCTTTTGCTCACATGTTCTTTCCTGCGTTATCCCCTGAT
TCTGTGGATAACCGTATTACCGCCTTTGAGTGAGCTGATACCGCTCGCCGCAGCCGAACGACCGAGCGCA
GCGAGTCAGTGAGCGAGGAAGCGGAAGAGCGCCTGATGCGGTATTTTCTCCTTACGCATCTGTGCGGTAT
TTCACACCGCATAGACCAGCCGCGTAACCTGGCAAAATCGGTTACGGTTGAGTAATAAATGGATGCCCTG
CGTAAGCGGGTGTGGGCGGACAATAAAGTCTTAAACTGAACAAAATAGATCTAAACTATGACAATAAAGT
CTTAAACTAGACAGAATAGTTGTAAACTGAAATCAGTCCAGTTATGCTGTGAAAAAGCATACTGGACTTT
TGTTATGGCTAAAGCAAACTCTTCATTTTCTGAAGTGCAAATTGCCCGTCGTATTAAAGAGGGGCGTGGC
CAAGGGCATGGTAAAGACTATATTCGCGGCGTTGTGACAATTTACCGAACAACTCCGCGGCCGGGAAGCC
GATCTCGGCTTGAACGAATTGTTAGGTGGCGGTACTTGGGTCGATATCAAAGTGCATCACTTCTTCCCGT
ATGCCCAACTTTGTATAGAGAGCCACTGCGGGATCGTCACCGTAATCTGCTTGCACGTAGATCACATAAG
CACCAAGCGCGTTGGCCTCATGCTTGAGGAGATTGATGAGCGCGGTGGCAATGCCCTGCCTCCGGTGCTC
GCCGGAGACTGCGAGATCATAGATATAGATCTCACTACGCGGCTGCTCAAACTTGGGCAGAACGTAAGCC
GCGAGAGCGCCAACAACCGCTTCTTGGTCGAAGGCAGCAAGCGCGATGAATGTCTTACTACGGAGCAAGT
TCCCGAGGTAATCGGAGTCCGGCTGATGTTGGGAGTAGGTGGCTACGTCTCCGAACTCACGACCGAAAAG
ATCAAGAGCAGCCCGCATGGATTTGACTTGGTCAGGGCCGAGCCTACATGTGCGAATGATGCCCATACTT
GAGCCACCTAACTTTGTTTTAGGGCGACTGCCCTGCTGCGTAACATCGTTGCTGCTGCGTAACATCGTTG
CTGCTCCATAACATCAAACATCGACCCACGGCGTAACGCGCTTGCTGCTTGGATGCCCGAGGCATAGACT
GTACAAAAAAACAGTCATAACAAGCCATGAAAACCGCCACTGCGCCGTTACCACCGCTGCGTTCGGTCAA
GGTTCTGGACCAGTTGCGTGAGCGCATACGCTACTTGCATTACAGTTTACGAACCGAACAGGCTTATGTC
AACTGGGTTCGTGCCTTCATCCGTTTCCACGGTGTGCGTCACCCGGCAACCTTGGGCAGCAGCGAAGTCG
AGGCATTTCTGTCCTGGCTGGCGAACGAGCGCAAGGTTTCGGTCTCCACGCATCGTCAGGCATTGGCGGC
CTTGCTGTTCTTCTACGGCAAGGTGCTGTGCACGGATCTGCCCTGGCTTCAGGAGATCGGAAGACCTCGG
CCGTCGCGGCGCTTGCCGGTGGTGCTGACCCCGGATGAAGTGGTTCGCATCCTCGGTTTTCTGGAAGGCG
AGCATCGTTTGTTCGCCCAGGACTCTAGCTATAGTTCTAGTGGTTGGCTACGTATACTCCGGAATATTAA
TAG
