>Addgene plasmid #162587 | pFastBac1_GI.1_N167C-L169C | depositor partial sequence | sequence record 315241 | Amino acid region 7-313
GACGCTACTTCTTCTGTGGACGGTGCTTCTGGAGCTGGTCAGCTTGTCCCAGAGGTGAACGCTTCCGACC
CACTGGCCATGGACCCTGTGGCTGGCTCTTCAACCGCTGTGGCCACTGCTGGACAGGTCAACCCCATCGA
CCCATGGATCATCAACAACTTCGTGCAGGCCCCTCAGGGCGAGTTCACTATCTCACCCAACAACACCCCA
GGTGACGTCCTGTTCGACCTGTCCCTGGGCCCTCACCTGAACCCCTTCCTGCTGCACCTGAGCCAGATGT
ACAACGGCTGGGTCGGAAACATGAGGGTGAGAATCATGCTGGCCGGTAACGCTTTCACCGCCGGCAAGAT
CATCGTCTCATGCATCCCTCCCGGCTTCGGTTCCCACAACCTGACTATCGCCCAGGCTACCCTGTTCCCA
CACGTCATCGCTGACGTGAGGACTCTGGACCCAATCGAGGTGCCTCTGGAAGACGTCAGATGCGTGTGCT
TCCACAACAACGACAGGAACCAGCAGACCATGAGACTGGTCTGCATGCTGTACACCCCTCTGAGGACTGG
TGGCGGAACTGGAGACAGCTTCGTGGTCGCCGGTCGTGTGATGACTTGCCCATCTCCTGACTTCAACTTC
CTGTTCCTGGTCCCACCTACCGTGGAGCAGAAGACTAGGCCATTCACCCTGCCTAACCTGCCCCTGTCCA
GCCTGTCCAACAGCAGAGCTCCCCTGCCAATCTCTTCAATGGGCATCAGCCCTGACAACGTCCAGTCTGT
GCAGTTCCAGAACGGACGCTGCACTCTGGACGGACGTCTGGTCGGTACCACTCCCGTGTCTCTGTCACAC
GTCGCCAAGATCAGGGGCACTTCCAACGGAACCGTGATCAACCTGACTGAGCTGGACGGTACCCCATTCC
ACCCTTTCGAA
